Addgene plasmid #174891: pAS_4xBstTyrT(CUA)_EF1 sfGFP150TAG
Purpose: amber suppression reporter sfGFP150TAG expression, with BstTyr(CUA) amber suppressor tRNA cassette
Depositing lab: Simon Elsaesser. Depositing organization: Karolinska Institutet. Publication: Dual stop codon suppression in mammalian cells with genomically integrated genetic code expansion machinery. Meineke B, Heimgartner J, Caridha R, Block MF, Kimler KJ, Pires MF, Landreh M, Elsasser SJ. Cell Rep Methods. 2023 Nov 20;3(11):100626. doi: 10.1016/j.crmeth.2023.100626. Epub 2023 Nov 6. PubMed 37935196.
Backbone
  Vector backbone: pAS
  Backbone manufacturer: Addgene #140008 based on PB510B-1 (System Bioscience)
  Vector type: Mammalian Expression
  Selectable markers: Blasticidin
Growth in bacteria
  Bacterial resistance: Ampicillin, 100 μg/mL
  Growth temperature: 37°C
  Growth strain: NEB Stable
  Copy number: High Copy
Gene/Insert
  Gene/Insert name: sfGFP
  Species: Aequorea victoria
  Insert size (bp): 750
  Mutation: 150TAG in sfGFP
  Promoter: EF1
  Cloning method: Restriction Enzyme; 5′ cloning site unknown (unknown if destroyed)
Terms and licenses: Academic/Nonprofit Terms; Industry Terms: Not Available to Industry
How to cite: pAS_4xBstTyrT(CUA)_EF1 sfGFP150TAG was a gift from Simon Elsaesser (Addgene plasmid # 174891 ; http://n2t.net/addgene:174891 ; RRID:Addgene_174891)
