[The description below was written by a language model from this plasmid's Addgene catalogue record and pLannotate feature annotations shown in this document.]
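Description:
pAS_4xBstTyrT(CUA)_EF1 sfGFP150TAG is an 8.6 kb mammalian expression plasmid built on the pAS backbone, which the record describes as derived from the PB510B-1 vector. It is propagated in E. coli through a high-copy ColE1/pUC-type origin with ampicillin resistance (AmpR under its bla promoter). It also carries an f1 origin and remnants of a lacZα/lac promoter cloning region. PB510B-1 is a PiggyBac transposon vector, and the associated publication concerns genomically integrated genetic code expansion machinery. However, no transposon terminal repeats appear in the feature table. The two fragments flagged as phage lambda portal protein, which sit on either side of the mammalian cassette, are probably incidental similarity matches rather than functional elements.

The payload has two parts. Upstream lie four tandem tRNA genes, which the plasmid name and purpose identify as copies of the BstTyr(CUA) amber suppressor tRNA; the promoters driving them are not annotated. Downstream, an EF-1α core promoter joined to a truncated HTLV-1 5' LTR segment drives superfolder GFP carrying an amber (TAG) stop codon at position 150 (the annotation tool labels this ORF as the related oxGFP). An EMCV IRES then directs translation of blasticidin S deaminase from the same transcript, followed by a WPRE fragment and an SV40 polyadenylation signal. Blasticidin selection therefore does not depend on readthrough of the reporter.

Full-length fluorescent sfGFP is produced only when the TAG codon is decoded by the charged suppressor tRNA, so green fluorescence reports amber suppression efficiency. No aminoacyl-tRNA synthetase is annotated here, so the cognate enzyme presumably comes from a separate construct.
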