Features (pLannotate 1.2.2; 23 found; start..end, strand, type, name):
    118..546     -  rep_origin     f1 ori (sequence partly withheld): f1 bacteriophage origin of replication; arrow indicates direction of (+) strand synthesis
    551..706     -  CDS            lacZα (fragment): LacZα fragment of β-galactosidase; lacZ fragment
    708..827     +  CDS            B (fragment): PORTL_LAMBD - Experimental evidence at protein level: Swiss-Prot protein existence level 1. Forms the portal vertex of the capsid (PubMed:6228056, PubMed:6232391). This portal plays critical roles in head assembly, genome packaging, neck/tail attachment, and genome ejection (Probable). The portal protein multimerizes as a single ring-shaped homododecamer arranged around a central channel (PubMed:6232391). Binds to the terminase subunits to form the packaging machine (PubMed:7799432). From Escherichia phage lambda (Bacteriophage lambda).
   1576..1657    +  ncRNA          tRNA: Accession: RF00005 - tRNA
   1921..2002    +  ncRNA          tRNA: Accession: RF00005 - tRNA
   2266..2347    +  ncRNA          tRNA: Accession: RF00005 - tRNA
   2623..2704    +  ncRNA          tRNA: Accession: RF00005 - tRNA
   2768..2979    +  promoter       EF-1α core promoter: core promoter for human elongation factor EF-1α
   2992..3260    +  LTR            5' LTR (truncated): truncated 5' long terminal repeat (LTR) from human T-cell leukemia virus (HTLV) type 1
   3300..4016    +  CDS            oxGFP: oxGFP is a basic (constitutively fluorescent) green fluorescent protein published in 2015, derived from Aequorea victoria.
   4146..4608    +  misc_feature   IRES: internal ribosome entry site (IRES) of the encephalomyocarditis virus (EMCV)
   4634..5030    +  CDS            BSD (fragment): blasticidin S deaminase; Aspergillus terreus BSD; confers resistance to blasticidin
   5045..5151    +  misc_feature   WPRE (fragment): woodchuck hepatitis virus posttranscriptional regulatory element
   5160..5281    +  polyA_signal   SV40 poly(A) signal: SV40 polyadenylation signal
   5299..5391    +  ncRNA          G-CSF SLDE: Accession: RF00183 - G-CSF factor stem-loop destabilising element (SLDE)
   6088..6555    +  CDS            B (fragment): PORTL_LAMBD - Experimental evidence at protein level: Swiss-Prot protein existence level 1. Forms the portal vertex of the capsid (PubMed:6228056, PubMed:6232391). This portal plays critical roles in head assembly, genome packaging, neck/tail attachment, and genome ejection (Probable). The portal protein multimerizes as a single ring-shaped homododecamer arranged around a central channel (PubMed:6232391). Binds to the terminase subunits to form the packaging machine (PubMed:7799432). From Escherichia phage lambda (Bacteriophage lambda).
   6593..6609    -  protein_bind   lac operator: The lac repressor binds to the lac operator to inhibit transcription in E. coli. This inhibition can be relieved by adding lactose or isopropyl-β-D-thiogalactopyranoside (IPTG). lac repressor encoded by lacI
   6617..6647    -  promoter       lac promoter: promoter for the E. coli lac operon
   6662..6683    -  protein_bind   CAP binding site: CAP binding activates transcription in the presence of cAMP. E. coli catabolite activator protein
   6696..6788    -  CDS            lacI (fragment): lac repressor; lacI; The lac repressor binds to the lac operator to inhibit transcription in E. coli. This inhibition can be relieved by adding lactose or isopropyl-β-D-thiogalactopyranoside (IPTG).
   6971..7559    -  rep_origin     ori: high-copy-number ColE1/pMB1/pBR322/pUC origin of replication
   7730..8590    -  CDS            AmpR: β-lactamase; bla; confers resistance to ampicillin, carbenicillin, and related antibiotics
   8591..65      -  promoter       AmpR promoter (across the origin): bla
>Addgene plasmid #174891 | pAS_4xBstTyrT(CUA)_EF1 sfGFP150TAG | addgene full sequence | sequence record 344143 | Addgene NGS Result
TATTGTCTCATGAGCGGATACATATTTGAATGTATTTAGAAAAATAAACAAATAGGGGTTCCGCGCACAT
TTCCCCGAAAAGTGCCACCTAAATTGTAAGCGTTAATATTTTGTTAAAATTCGCGTTAAATTTTTGTTAA
ATCAGCTCATTTTTTAACCAATAGGCCGAAATCGGCAAAATCCCTTATAAATCAAAAGAATAGACCGAGA
TAGGGT
[37 nt withheld, positions 217-253]
AAAGAACGTGGACTCCAACGTCAAAGG
[49 nt withheld, positions 281-329]
T
[91 nt withheld, positions 331-421]
G
[124 nt withheld, positions 423-546]
CCCATTCGCCATTCAGGCTGCGCAACTGTTGGGAAGGGCGATCGGTGCGGGCCTCTTCGCTATTACGCCA
GCTGGCGAAAGGGGGATGTGCTGCAAGGCGATTAAGTTGGGTAACGCCAGGGTTTTCCCAGTCACGACGT
TGTAAAACGACGGCCAGTGAGCGCGCCTCGTTCATTCACGTTTTTGAACCCGTGGAGGACGGGCAGACTC
GCGGTGCAAATGTGTTTTACAGCGTGATGGAGCAGATGAAGATGCTCGACACGCTGCAGAACACGCAGCT
AGATTAACCCTAGAAAGATAATCATATTGTGACGTACGTTAAAGATAATCATGTGTAAAATTGACGCATG
TGTTTTATCGGTCTGTATATCGAGGTTTATTTATTAATTTGAATAGATATTAAGTTTTATTATATTTACA
CTTACATACTAATAATAAATTCAACAAACAATTTATTTATGTTTATTTATTTATTAAAAAAAACAAAAAC
TCAAAATTTCTTCTATAAAGTAACAAAACTTTTATGAGGGACAGCCCCCCCCCAAAGCCCCCAGGGATGT
AATTACGTCCCTCCCCCGCTAGGGGGCAGCAGCGAGCCGCCCGGGGCTCCGCTCCGGTCCGGCGCTCCCC
CCGCATCCCCGAGCCGGCAGCGTGCGGGGACAGCCCGGGCACGGGGAAGGTGGCACGGGATCGCTTTCCT
CTGAACGCTTCTCGCTGCTCTTTGAGCCTGCAGACACCTGGGGGGATACGGGGAAAAGGCCTCCACGGCC
AACTAGTGGCCTTGGAGCTGCAGTATTTAGCATGCCCCACCCATCTGCAAGGCATTCTGGATAGTGTCAA
AACAGCCGGAAATCAAGTCCGTTTATCTCAAACTTTAGCATTTTGGGAATAAATGATATTTGCTATGCTG
GTTAAATTAGATTTTAGTTAAATTTCCTGCTGAAGCTCTAGTACGATAAGTAACTTGACCTAAGTGTAAA
GTTGAGATTTCCTTCAGGTTTATATAGCTTGTGCGCCGCCTGGGTACCTCGGAGGGGTAGCGAAGTGGCT
AAACGCGGCGGACTCTAAATCCGCTCCCTTTGGGTTCGGCGGTTCGAATCCGTCCCCCTCCAGACAAGTG
CGGTTTTTATCGCTGCAGTATTTAGCATGCCCCACCCATCTGCAAGGCATTCTGGATAGTGTCAAAACAG
CCGGAAATCAAGTCCGTTTATCTCAAACTTTAGCATTTTGGGAATAAATGATATTTGCTATGCTGGTTAA
ATTAGATTTTAGTTAAATTTCCTGCTGAAGCTCTAGTACGATAAGTAACTTGACCTAAGTGTAAAGTTGA
GATTTCCTTCAGGTTTATATAGCTTGTGCGCCGCCTGGGTACCTCGGAGGGGTAGCGAAGTGGCTAAACG
CGGCGGACTCTAAATCCGCTCCCTTTGGGTTCGGCGGTTCGAATCCGTCCCCCTCCAGACAAGTGCGGTT
TTTCATGCTGCAGTATTTAGCATGCCCCACCCATCTGCAAGGCATTCTGGATAGTGTCAAAACAGCCGGA
AATCAAGTCCGTTTATCTCAAACTTTAGCATTTTGGGAATAAATGATATTTGCTATGCTGGTTAAATTAG
ATTTTAGTTAAATTTCCTGCTGAAGCTCTAGTACGATAAGTAACTTGACCTAAGTGTAAAGTTGAGATTT
CCTTCAGGTTTATATAGCTTGTGCGCCGCCTGGGTACCTCGGAGGGGTAGCGAAGTGGCTAAACGCGGCG
GACTCTAAATCCGCTCCCTTTGGGTTCGGCGGTTCGAATCCGTCCCCCTCCAGACAAGTGCGGTTTTTAC
TAGTGGCCTTGGAGCTGCAGTATTTAGCATGCCCCACCCATCTGCAAGGCATTCTGGATAGTGTCAAAAC
AGCCGGAAATCAAGTCCGTTTATCTCAAACTTTAGCATTTTGGGAATAAATGATATTTGCTATGCTGGTT
AAATTAGATTTTAGTTAAATTTCCTGCTGAAGCTCTAGTACGATAAGTAACTTGACCTAAGTGTAAAGTT
GAGATTTCCTTCAGGTTTATATAGCTTGTGCGCCGCCTGGGTACCTCGGAGGGGTAGCGAAGTGGCTAAA
CGCGGCGGACTCTAAATCCGCTCCCTTTGGGTTCGGCGGTTCGAATCCGTCCCCCTCCAGACAAGTGCGG
TTTTTACTAGTGCTCTAGAAAGGATCTGCGATCGCTCCGGTGCCCGTCAGTGGGCAGAGCGCACATCGCC
CACAGTCCCCGAGAAGTTGGGGGGAGGGGTCGGCAATTGAACGGGTGCCTAGAGAAGGTGGCGCGGGGTA
AACTGGGAAAGTGATGTCGTGTACTGGCTCCGCCTTTTTCCCGAGGGTGGGGGAGAACCGTATATAAGTG
CAGTAGTCGCCGTGAACGTTCTTTTTCGCAACGGGTTTGCCGCCAGAACACAGCTGAAGCTTCGAGGGGC
TCGCATCTCTCCTTCACGCGCCCGCCGCCCTACCTGAGGCCGCCATCCACGCCGGTTGAGTCGCGTTCTG
CCGCCTCCCGCCTGTGGTGCCTCCTGAACTGCGTCCGCCGTCTAGGTAAGTTTAAAGCTCAGGTCGAGAC
CGGGCCTTTGTCCGGCGCTCCCTTGGAGCCTACCTAGACTCAGCCGGCTCTCCACGCTTTGCCTGACCCT
GCTTGCTCAACTCTACGTCTTTGTTTCGTTTTCTGTTCTGCGCCGTTACAGATCCAAGCTGTGACCGGCG
CCTACTCTAGAGCTAGCGCCACCATGGTGTCCAAGGGCGAGGAACTGTTCACCGGCGTGGTGCCCATCCT
GGTGGAACTGGATGGCGACGTGAACGGCCACAAGTTCTCTGTGCGGGGAGAGGGCGAAGGCGACGCCACA
AATGGCAAGCTGACCCTGGAGTTCATCTGCACCACCGGCAAGCTGCCCGTGCCTTGGCCTACCCTCGTGA
CCACACTGACCTACGGCGTGCAGTGCTTCAGCAGATACCCCGACCATATGAAGCGGCACGACTTCTTCAA
GAGCGCCATGCCCGAGGGCTACGTGCAGGAACGGACCATCAGCTTCAAGGACGACGGCACCTACAAGACC
AGAGCCGAAGTGAAGTTCGAGGGCGACACCCTCGTGAACCGGATCGAGCTGAAGGGCATCGATTTCAAAG
AGGACGGCAACATCCTGGGCCACAAGCTGGAGTACAACTTCAACAGCCACTAGGTGTACATCACCGCCGA
CAAGCAGAAGAACGGCATCAAGGCCAACTTCAAGATCCGGCACAACGTGGAAGATGGCAGCGTGCAGCTG
GCCGACCACTACCAGCAGAACACCCCCATCGGAGATGGCCCCGTGCTGCTGCCCGACAACCACTACCTGA
GCACCCAGAGCGTGCTGAGCAAGGACCCCAACGAGAAGCGGGACCACATGGTGCTGCTGGAATTCGTGAC
CGCCGCTGGCATCACCCACGGCATGGACGAGCTGTACAAGGGCAGCTGAGCGGCCGCGCCCCTCTCCCTC
CCCCCCCCCTAACGTTACTGGCCGAAGCCGCTTGGAATAAGGCCGGTGTGCGTTTGTCTATATGTTATTT
TCCACCATATTGCCGTCTTTTGGCAATGTGAGGGCCCGGAAACCTGGCCCTGTCTTCTTGACGAGCATTC
CTAGGGGTCTTTCCCCTCTCGCCAAAGGAATGCAAGGTCTGTTGAATGTCGTGAAGGAAGCAGTTCCTCT
GGAAGCTTCTTGAAGACAAACAACGTCTGTAGCGACCCTTTGCAGGCAGCGGAACCCCCCACCTGGCGAC
AGGTGCCTCTGCGGCCAAAAGCCACGTGTATAAGATACACCTGCAAAGGCGGCACAACCCCAGTGCCACG
TTGTGAGTTGGATAGTTGTGGAAAGAGTCAAATGGCTCTCCTCAAGCGTATTCAACAAGGGGCTGAAGGA
TGCCCAGAAGGTACCCCATTGTATGGGATCTGATCTGGGGCCTCGGTGCACATGCTTTACATGTGTTTAG
TCGAGGTTAAAAAAACGTCTAGGCCCCCCGAACCACGGGGACGTGGTTTTCCTTTGAAAAACACGATGAT
AATATGGCCACAACCATGGCGTCCGGAATGGCCAAGCCTTTGTCTCAAGAAGAATCCACCCTCATTGAAA
GAGCAACGGCTACAATCAACAGCATCCCCATCTCTGAAGACTACAGCGTCGCCAGCGCAGCTCTCTCTAG
CGACGGCCGCATCTTCACTGGTGTCAATGTATATCATTTTACTGGGGGACCTTGTGCAGAACTCGTGGTG
CTGGGCACTGCTGCTGCTGCGGCAGCTGGCAACCTGACTTGTATCGTCGCGATCGGAAATGAGAACAGGG
GCATCTTGAGCCCCTGCGGACGGTGCCGACAGGTGCTTCTCGATCTGCATCCTGGGATCAAAGCCATAGT
GAAGGACAGTGATGGACAGCCGACGGCAGTTGGGATTCGTGAATTGCTGCCCTCTGGTTATGTGTGGGAG
GGCTGACCATGGGTCGACAATCAACCTCTGGATTACAAAATTTGTGAAAGATTGACTGGTATTCTTAACT
ATGTTGCTCCTTTTACGCTATGTGGATACGCTGCTTTAATGCCTTTGTATCATGCGTTAACTAAACTTGT
TTATTGCAGCTTATAATGGTTACAAATAAAGCAATAGCATCACAAATTTCACAAATAAAGCATTTTTTTC
ACTGCATTCTAGTTGTGGTTTGTCCAAACTCATCAATGTATCTTATCATGTCTGGAATTGACTCAAATGA
TGTCAATTAGTCTATCAGAAGCTCATCTGGTCTCCCTTCCGGGGGACAAGACATCCCTGTTTAATATTTA
AACAGCAGTGTTCCCAAACTGGGTTCTTATATCCCTTGCTCTGGTCAACCAGGTTGCAGGGTTTCCTGTC
CTCACAGGAACGAAGTCCCTAAAGAAACAGTGGCAGCCAGGTTTAGCCCCGGAATTGACTGGATTCCTTT
TTTAGGGCCCATTGGTATGGCTTTTTCCCCGTATCCCCCCAGGTGTCTGCAGGCTCAAAGAGCAGCGAGA
AGCGTTCAGAGGAAAGCGATCCCGTGCCACCTTCCCCGTGCCCGGGCTGTCCCCGCACGCTGCCGGCTCG
GGGATGCGGGGGGAGCGCCGGACCGGAGCGGAGCCCCGGGCGGCTCGCTGCTGCCCCCTAGCGGGGGAGG
GACGTAATTACATCCCTGGGGGCTTTGGGGGGGGGCTGTCCCTGATATCTATAACAAGAAAATATATATA
TAATAAGTTATCACGTAAGTAGAACATGAAATAACAATATAATTATCGTATGAGTTAAATCTTAAAAGTC
ACGTAAAAGATAATCATGCGTCATTTTGACTCACGCGGTCGTTATAGTTCAAAATCAGTGACACTTACCG
CATTGACAAGCACGCCTCACGGGAGCTCCAAGCGGCGACTGAGATGTCCTAAATGCACAGCGACGGATTC
GCGCTATTTAGAAAGAGAGAGCAATATTTCAAGAATGCATGCGTCAATTTTACGCAGACTATCTTTCTAG
GGTTAATCTAGCTGCATCAGGATCATATCGTCGGGTCTTTTTTCCGGCTCAGTCATCGCCCAAGCTGGCG
CTATCTGGGCATCGGGGAGGAAGAAGCCCGTGCCTTTTCCCGCGAGGTTGAAGCGGCATGGAAAGAGTTT
GCCGAGGATGACTGCTGCTGCATTGACGTTGAGCGAAAACGCACGTTTACCATGATGATTCGGGAAGGTG
TGGCCATGCACGCCTTTAACGGTGAACTGTTCGTTCAGGCCACCTGGGATACCAGTTCGTCGCGGCTTTT
CCGGACACAGTTCCGGATGGTCAGCCCGAAGCGCATCAGCAACCCGAACAATACCGGCGACAGCCGGAAC
TGCCGTGCCGGTGTGCAGATTAATGACAGCGGTGCGGCGCTGGGATATTACGTCAGCGAGGACGGGTATC
CTGGCTGGATGCCGCAGAAATGGACATGGATACCCCGTGAGTTACCCGGCGGGCGCGCTTGGCGTAATCA
TGGTCATAGCTGTTTCCTGTGTGAAATTGTTATCCGCTCACAATTCCACACAACATACGAGCCGGAAGCA
TAAAGTGTAAAGCCTGGGGTGCCTAATGAGTGAGCTAACTCACATTAATTGCGTTGCGCTCACTGCCCGC
TTTCCAGTCGGGAAACCTGTCGTGCCAGCTGCATTAATGAATCGGCCAACGCGCGGGGAGAGGCGGTTTG
CGTATTGGGCGCTCTTCCGCTTCCTCGCTCACTGACTCGCTGCGCTCGGTCGTTCGGCTGCGGCGAGCGG
TATCAGCTCACTCAAAGGCGGTAATACGGTTATCCACAGAATCAGGGGATAACGCAGGAAAGAACATGTG
AGCAAAAGGCCAGCAAAAGGCCAGGAACCGTAAAAAGGCCGCGTTGCTGGCGTTTTTCCATAGGCTCCGC
CCCCCTGACGAGCATCACAAAAATCGACGCTCAAGTCAGAGGTGGCGAAACCCGACAGGACTATAAAGAT
ACCAGGCGTTTCCCCCTGGAAGCTCCCTCGTGCGCTCTCCTGTTCCGACCCTGCCGCTTACCGGATACCT
GTCCGCCTTTCTCCCTTCGGGAAGCGTGGCGCTTTCTCATAGCTCACGCTGTAGGTATCTCAGTTCGGTG
TAGGTCGTTCGCTCCAAGCTGGGCTGTGTGCACGAACCCCCCGTTCAGCCCGACCGCTGCGCCTTATCCG
GTAACTATCGTCTTGAGTCCAACCCGGTAAGACACGACTTATCGCCACTGGCAGCAGCCACTGGTAACAG
GATTAGCAGAGCGAGGTATGTAGGCGGTGCTACAGAGTTCTTGAAGTGGTGGCCTAACTACGGCTACACT
AGAAGAACAGTATTTGGTATCTGCGCTCTGCTGAAGCCAGTTACCTTCGGAAAAAGAGTTGGTAGCTCTT
GATCCGGCAAACAAACCACCGCTGGTAGCGGTGGTTTTTTTGTTTGCAAGCAGCAGATTACGCGCAGAAA
AAAAGGATCTCAAGAAGATCCTTTGATCTTTTCTACGGGGTCTGACGCTCAGTGGAACGAAAACTCACGT
TAAGGGATTTTGGTCATGAGATTATCAAAAAGGATCTTCACCTAGATCCTTTTAAATTAAAAATGAAGTT
TTAAATCAATCTAAAGTATATATGAGTAAACTTGGTCTGACAGTTACCAATGCTTAATCAGTGAGGCACC
TATCTCAGCGATCTGTCTATTTCGTTCATCCATAGTTGCCTGACTCCCCGTCGTGTAGATAACTACGATA
CGGGAGGGCTTACCATCTGGCCCCAGTGCTGCAATGATACCGCGAGACCCACGCTCACCGGCTCCAGATT
TATCAGCAATAAACCAGCCAGCCGGAAGGGCCGAGCGCAGAAGTGGTCCTGCAACTTTATCCGCCTCCAT
CCAGTCTATTAATTGTTGCCGGGAAGCTAGAGTAAGTAGTTCGCCAGTTAATAGTTTGCGCAACGTTGTT
GCCATTGCTACAGGCATCGTGGTGTCACGCTCGTCGTTTGGTATGGCTTCATTCAGCTCCGGTTCCCAAC
GATCAAGGCGAGTTACATGATCCCCCATGTTGTGCAAAAAAGCGGTTAGCTCCTTCGGTCCTCCGATCGT
TGTCAGAAGTAAGTTGGCCGCAGTGTTATCACTCATGGTTATGGCAGCACTGCATAATTCTCTTACTGTC
ATGCCATCCGTAAGATGCTTTTCTGTGACTGGTGAGTACTCAACCAAGTCATTCTGAGAATAGTGTATGC
GGCGACCGAGTTGCTCTTGCCCGGCGTCAATACGGGATAATACCGCGCCACATAGCAGAACTTTAAAAGT
GCTCATCATTGGAAAACGTTCTTCGGGGCGAAAACTCTCAAGGATCTTACCGCTGTTGAGATCCAGTTCG
ATGTAACCCACTCGTGCACCCAACTGATCTTCAGCATCTTTTACTTTCACCAGCGTTTCTGGGTGAGCAA
AAACAGGAAGGCAAAATGCCGCAAAAAAGGGAATAAGGGCGACACGGAAATGTTGAATACTCATACTCTT
CCTTTTTCAATATTATTGAAGCATTTATCAGGGT
